Addgene plasmid #17780: CJ52 (cg1849 utr mut)
Depositing lab: David Bartel. Depositing organization: Whitehead Institute for Biomedical Research. Publication: Intronic microRNA precursors that bypass Drosha processing. Ruby JG, Jan CH, Bartel DP. Nature. 2007 Jul 5. 448(7149):83-6. 10.1038/nature05983 PubMed 17589500.
Backbone
  Vector backbone: pMT-puro with renilla luciferase
  Backbone manufacturer: pMT-puro from David Sabatini Lab
  Vector type: Insect Expression, Luciferase ; Drosophila metallothionein gene promoter drives expression
  Selectable markers: Puromycin
Growth in bacteria
  Bacterial resistance: Ampicillin, 100 μg/mL
  Growth temperature: 37°C
  Growth strain: DH5alpha
  Copy number: Unknown
Gene/Insert
  Gene/Insert name: cg1849 utr fragment mut
  Species: D. melanogaster (fly)
  Insert size (bp): 450
  Mutation: mutant version
  GenBank ID: CG1849
  Tag / fusion protein: renilla luciferase (N terminal on backbone)
  Cloning method: Restriction Enzyme; 5′ cloning site SpeI (unknown if destroyed); 3′ cloning site NotI (unknown if destroyed)
  Sequencing primers: 5′ MT forward
Terms and licenses: Academic/Nonprofit Terms; Industry Terms: Not Available to Industry
How to cite: CJ52 (cg1849 utr mut) was a gift from David Bartel (Addgene plasmid # 17780 ; http://n2t.net/addgene:17780 ; RRID:Addgene_17780)
