[The description below was written by a language model from this plasmid's Addgene catalogue record.]
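Description:
CJ52 (cg1849 utr mut) is an insect-cell luciferase reporter plasmid built on a pMT-puro backbone that already carries a Renilla luciferase coding sequence. Expression is driven by the Drosophila metallothionein gene promoter, a metal-inducible promoter commonly used in Drosophila cultured cells, so reporter transcription can be switched on by the experimenter. The plasmid is propagated in E. coli under ampicillin selection, and the backbone provides a puromycin marker for selecting transfected insect cells. The record does not state the origin of replication or copy number, and no feature table is available to confirm other backbone elements.

The insert is a fragment of about 450 bp from the UTR of the D. melanogaster gene CG1849, cloned between SpeI and NotI sites so that it lies downstream of the Renilla luciferase, which the record lists as an N-terminal fusion partner on the backbone. In practice this arrangement places the UTR fragment behind the reporter, so that luciferase output reflects post-transcriptional regulation acting through that fragment. This version is described only as the mutant form; the record does not specify which positions are changed. Given the associated work on intronic microRNA precursors that bypass Drosha processing, the mutations most plausibly disrupt a candidate small-RNA target site, making the construct a negative control to compare with a corresponding wild-type UTR reporter, although the record does not say so explicitly. Its typical use would be in reporter assays of microRNA-mediated repression in Drosophila cells.
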