>Addgene plasmid #17780 | CJ52 (cg1849 utr mut) | depositor partial sequence | sequence record 8733 | Author sequence
ACTAGTCCTGGAAATCAGACTCCGGCGAAGTTTTATGCTCGGACTCATAAAATCGTGCGACGAGTTTGAA
TCACAGGCCCTCGATTTTCACCAGGATTTTTTACAAATCCCAGCAGAAAACACGAAAACTCAAAAACTCA
GCCCAAAAAGAAAATACCAAGAAAGCAAACTTTAGTTCAATTTCATTTCAACACAAAACAACAACAACAC
AATTTGTACATAGCTAACTAGTTGTAACACTCATAACTTTTTTTTTTTGAGAACCTATTTTTTTCGATGG
ATAATATGCGCAGTGAGCTATTTTTAATCATTATGTTTAACTAGTCGTCTAAGCGAGAAATCAATTTTTT
TGTCTAGCCATAAGTTTTAGCGCGAAAAGAGATCTAACACAAAAATCGCAGTGGAAACAAAACCAAATAA
AAAACAAAAATCACACACAAAAAGCGGCCGC
