>Addgene plasmid #17780 | CJ52 (cg1849 utr mut) | addgene partial sequence | sequence record 23712 | 17780 with Rluc-F
GTGGGCAGAAGTTCCTAATCTGAATTTGTCAAGTAAAAGGTCTTCATTTTTCGCAAGAAGATGCACCTGA
TGAAATGGGAAAATATATCAAATCGTTCGTTGAGCGAGTTCTCAAAAATGAACAATAATTCTAGGAGCTC
CCTGGAAATCAGACTCCGGCGAAGTTTTATGCTCGGACTCATAAAATCGTGCGACGAGTTTGAATCACAG
GCCCTCGATTTTCACCAGGATTTTTTACAAATCCCAGCAGAAAACACGAAAACTCAAAAACTCAGCCCAA
AAAGAAAATACCAAGAAAGCAAACTTTAGTTCAATTTCATTTCAACACAAAACAACAACAACACAATTTG
TACATAGCTAACTAGTTGTAACACTCATAACTTTTTTTTTTTGAGAACCTATTTTTTTCGATGGATAATA
TGCGCAGTGAGCTATTTTTAATCATTATGTTTAACTAGTCGTCTAAGCGAGAAATCAATTTTTTTGTCTA
GCCATAAGTTTTAGCGCGAAAAGAGATCTAACACAAAAATCGCAGTGGAAACAAAACCAAATAAAAAACA
AAAATCACACACAAAAAGCGGCCGCTCGAGTCTAGAGGGCCCTTCGAAGGTAAGCCTATCCCTAACCCTC
TCCTCGGTCTCGATTCTACGCGTACCGGTCATCATCACCATCACCATTGAGTTTAAACCCGCTGATCAGC
CTCGACTGTGCCTTCTAAGATCCAGACATGATAAGATACATTGATGAGTTTGGACAAACCACAACTAGAA
TGCAGTGAAAAAAATGCTTTATTTGTGAAATTTGTGATGCTATTGCTTTATTTGTAACCATTATAAGCTG
CAATAAACAAGTCTAGAGCGGGCCGGGGTGCGGCGCGCGCCGTGTCGCGAC
